>Addgene plasmid #201954 | PX458-3xHA-dFnCas9 | addgene full sequence | sequence record 405308 | Addgene NGS Result
GAGGGCCTATTTCCCATGATTCCTTCATATTTGCATATACGATACAAGGCTGTTAGAGAGATAATTGGAA
TTAATTTGACTGTAAACACAAAGATATTAGTACAAAATACGTGACGTAGAAAGTAATAATTTCTTGGGTA
GTTTGCAGTTTTAAAATTATGTTTTAAAATGGACTATCATATGCTTACCGTAACTTGAAAGTATTTCGAT
TTCTTGGCTTTATATATCTTGTGGAAAGGACGAAACACCGGGTCTTCGAGAAGACCTGTTTCAGTTGCGC
CGAAAGGCGCTCTGTAATCATTTAAAAGTATTTTGAACGGACCTCTGTTTGACACGTCTGTTTTTTGTTT
TAGAGCTAGAAATAGCAAGTTAAAATAAGGCTAGTCCGTTTTTAGCGCGTGCGCCAATTCTGCAGACAAA
TGGCTCTAGAGGTACCCGTTACATAACTTACGGTAAATGGCCCGCCTGGCTGACCGCCCAACGACCCCCG
CCCATTGACGTCAATAGTAACGCCAATAGGGACTTTCCATTGATGTCAATGGGTGGAGTATTTACGGTAA
ACTGCCCACTTGGCAGTACATCAAGTGTATCATATGCCAAGTACGCCCCCTATTGACGTCAATGACGGTA
AATGGCCCGCCTGGCATTGTGCCCAGTACATGACCTTATGGGACTTTCCTACTTGGCAGTACATCTACGT
ATTAGTCATCGCTATTACCATGGTCGAGGTGAGCCCCACGTTCTGCTTCACTCTCCCCATCTCCCCCCCC
TCCCCACCCCCAATTTTGTATTTATTTATTTTTTAATTATTTTGTGCAGCGATGGGGGCGAGGGGCGGGG
CGGGGCGAGGCGGAGAGGTGCGGCGGCAGCCAATCAGAGCGGCGCGCTCCGAAAGTTTCCTTTTATGGCG
AGGCGGCGGCGGCGGCGGCCCTATAAAAAGCGAAGCGCGCGGCGGGCGGGAGTCGCTGCGCGCTGCCTTC
GCCCCGTGCCCCGCTCCGCCGCCGCCTCGCGCCGCCCGCCCCGGCTCTGACTGACCGCGTTACTCCCACA
GGTGAGCGGGCGGGACGGCCCTTCTCCTCCGGGCTGTAATTAGCTGAGCAAGAGGTAAGGGTTTAAGGGA
TGGTTGGTTGGTGGGGTATTAATGTTTAATTACCTGGAGCACCTGCCTGAAATCACTTTTTTTCAGGTTG
GACCGGTGCCACCATGGGATCCTACCCATACGATGTTCCAGATTACGCTTACCCATACGATGTTCCAGAT
TACGCTTACCCATACGATGTTCCAGATTACGCTATGGCCCCAAAGAAGAAGCGGAAGGTCGGTATCCACG
GAGTCCCAGCAGCCAATTTTAAGATCCTGCCTATCGCAATCGCCCTGGGCGTCAAGAATACTGGCGTGTT
TAGTGCTTTTTATCAGAAGGGGACCTCACTGGAGAGACTGGACAATAAGAACGGAAAAGTGTATGAACTG
TCCAAGGATTCTTACACTCTGCTGATGAACAATAGGACCGCACGGAGACACCAGAGGCGAGGAATTGACA
GGAAACAGCTGGTGAAGCGCCTGTTCAAACTGATCTGGACAGAGCAGCTGAACCTGGAATGGGATAAGGA
CACTCAGCAGGCCATCAGCTTCCTGTTTAATCGACGGGGATTCTCTTTTATTACTGACGGCTATAGTCCT
GAGTACCTGAACATCGTGCCAGAACAGGTCAAGGCAATCCTGATGGACATTTTCGACGATTATAATGGCG
AGGACGATCTGGATTCCTACCTGAAACTGGCCACAGAGCAAGAGAGTAAGATCAGCGAAATCTACAACAA
GCTGATGCAGAAGATCCTGGAGTTCAAGCTGATGAAACTGTGCACCGACATCAAGGACGATAAAGTGAGT
ACCAAGACACTGAAAGAGATCACAAGCTACGAGTTCGAACTGCTGGCCGATTATCTGGCTAACTACAGCG
AATCCCTGAAAACCCAGAAATTTTCCTACACAGACAAGCAGGGCAATCTGAAAGAGCTGTCTTACTACCA
CCATGATAAGTACAACATCCAGGAGTTCCTGAAGAGACACGCCACCATCAATGACAGGATTCTGGATACA
CTGCTGACTGACGATCTGGACATCTGGAACTTCAACTTCGAGAAGTTCGATTTCGACAAGAACGAGGAAA
AACTGCAGAATCAGGAAGATAAGGACCACATTCAGGCTCATCTGCACCATTTCGTGTTTGCAGTCAATAA
GATCAAAAGCGAGATGGCATCCGGCGGGCGCCATCGAAGCCAGTACTTCCAGGAAATCACCAACGTGCTG
GACGAGAACAATCACCAGGAAGGCTACCTGAAAAACTTCTGTGAGAATCTGCATAACAAGAAGTACAGCA
ATCTGTCCGTGAAGAATCTGGTCAACCTGATTGGAAATCTGTCCAACCTGGAACTGAAGCCCCTGCGCAA
ATACTTCAACGACAAGATCCACGCTAAAGCAGACCATTGGGATGAGCAGAAGTTTACTGAAACCTATTGC
CACTGGATTCTGGGCGAGTGGCGGGTGGGGGTCAAGGATCAGGACAAGAAAGACGGCGCAAAGTATTCTT
ACAAGGACCTGTGTAACGAGCTGAAGCAGAAAGTGACTAAGGCCGGGCTGGTGGACTTCCTGCTGGAGCT
GGACCCCTGCCGAACCATTCCACCTTACCTGGACAACAATAACAGAAAGCCACCCAAATGTCAGAGCCTG
ATCCTGAATCCCAAGTTTCTGGATAATCAGTATCCTAACTGGCAGCAGTACCTGCAGGAGCTGAAGAAAC
TGCAGTCAATCCAGAACTACCTGGACAGCTTCGAAACCGATCTGAAGGTGCTGAAAAGCTCCAAGGACCA
GCCTTACTTCGTCGAGTACAAGTCTAGTAACCAGCAGATCGCTTCCGGCCAGCGGGATTACAAGGATCTG
GACGCAAGAATCCTGCAGTTCATTTTTGACAGGGTGAAGGCCTCTGATGAGCTGCTGCTGAACGAAATCT
ATTTCCAGGCAAAGAAACTGAAGCAGAAAGCCTCAAGCGAGCTGGAAAAGCTGGAGTCCTCTAAGAAACT
GGACGAAGTGATCGCTAACTCTCAGCTGAGTCAGATTCTGAAGTCTCAGCACACAAATGGAATCTTCGAG
CAGGGCACTTTTCTGCATCTGGTGTGCAAATACTATAAGCAGCGACAGAGAGCCAGGGACAGCCGCCTGT
ACATCATGCCTGAATATCGATACGATAAGAAACTGCACAAGTACAACAACACCGGCCGCTTTGACGATGA
CAACCAGCTGCTGACATATTGTAATCATAAGCCCCGGCAGAAAAGATACCAGCTGCTGAACGACCTGGCA
GGAGTGCTGCAGGTCTCTCCTAATTTTCTGAAGGATAAAATCGGGTCCGATGACGATCTGTTCATTTCTA
AGTGGCTGGTGGAGCACATCCGGGGCTTTAAGAAGGCCTGCGAAGATAGCCTGAAAATCCAGAAGGATAA
CAGGGGACTGCTGAATCATAAGATCAACATTGCACGCAATACCAAGGGCAAATGCGAGAAAGAAATCTTC
AACCTGATCTGTAAGATTGAGGGGAGCGAAGATAAGAAAGGGAATTATAAGCACGGAATGGCCTACGAGC
TGGGAGTGCTGCTGTTCGGAGAGCCAAACGAGGCCAGCAAGCCCGAATTTGATAGGAAAATCAAGAAATT
CAATTCAATCTACAGCTTTGCCCAGATCCAGCAGATTGCCTTTGCTGAGAGGAAGGGGAATGCAAACACA
TGCGCCGTGTGTAGTGCAGACAACGCCCATCGCATGCAGCAGATCAAAATTACTGAGCCAGTCGAAGATA
ATAAGGATAAAATCATTCTGTCAGCAAAGGCACAGCGACTGCCTGCAATCCCAACCCGAATTGTGGATGG
AGCTGTCAAGAAAATGGCTACAATTCTGGCAAAGAATATCGTGGACGATAATTGGCAGAACATTAAGCAG
GTCCTGAGCGCAAAACACCAGCTGCATATCCCAATCATTACCGAGTCCAACGCCTTCGAGTTTGAACCCG
CTCTGGCAGACGTGAAGGGCAAATCTCTGAAGGATAGAAGGAAGAAAGCCCTGGAGCGAATTAGTCCCGA
AAACATCTTCAAGGATAAGAACAACAGAATCAAGGAGTTTGCTAAGGGGATTTCCGCCTACTCTGGAGCT
AACCTGACAGATGGGGACTTCGATGGAGCAAAGGAGGAACTGGATGCCATCATTCCTCGCAGCCATAAGA
AATATGGCACTCTGAACGACGAGGCTAATCTGATTTGCGTGACCCGGGGCGATAATAAGAACAAAGGGAA
CCGGATCTTCTGTCTGAGAGACCTGGCCGATAATTACAAGCTGAAACAGTTTGAGACCACAGACGATCTG
GAGATCGAAAAGAAAATTGCCGACACCATCTGGGATGCTAATAAGAAGGACTTCAAGTTCGGAAACTATC
GGAGCTTCATCAATCTGACACCTCAGGAGCAGAAAGCATTCAGACACGCCCTGTTTCTGGCTGATGAAAA
CCCAATCAAGCAGGCAGTGATCAGAGCCATTAATAACCGCAACCGAACCTTCGTGAATGGCACACAGAGG
TATTTTGCTGAGGTCCTGGCAAATAACATCTACCTGCGCGCCAAGAAAGAAAATCTGAACACTGACAAGA
TCAGCTTCGATTACTTTGGAATCCCTACCATTGGAAACGGCCGAGGGATCGCTGAGATTCGGCAGCTGTA
TGAAAAGGTGGACAGTGATATCCAGGCCTACGCTAAAGGCGACAAGCCACAGGCCTCTTATAGTCACCTG
ATTGATGCTATGCTGGCATTCTGCATCGCCGCTGACGAGCATCGGAACGATGGATCTATTGGCCTGGAAA
TCGACAAAAACTATAGTCTGTACCCTCTGGATAAGAATACTGGCGAGGTGTTCACCAAAGACATCTTTTC
ACAGATCAAGATTACCGACAACGAGTTCAGCGATAAGAAACTGGTCAGAAAGAAAGCTATTGAAGGGTTT
AACACACACAGACAGATGACTAGGGATGGAATCTATGCAGAGAATTACCTGCCTATCCTGATTCATAAGG
AGCTGAACGAAGTGAGGAAGGGGTACACATGGAAAAATTCCGAGGAAATCAAAATTTTCAAGGGAAAGAA
ATACGACATCCAGCAGCTGAATAACCTGGTGTATTGTCTGAAGTTTGTGGACAAACCAATCAGTATTGAT
ATCCAGATTTCAACCCTGGAGGAACTGAGAAACATCCTGACTACCAATAACATTGCAGCCACTGCCGAGT
ACTATTACATTAATCTGAAAACCCAGAAGCTGCACGAGTATTACATCGAAAATTACAACACAGCCCTGGG
GTATAAGAAATACAGCAAGGAGATGGAGTTCCTGAGGTCCCTGGCTTATAGGTCTGAGCGCGTGAAGATC
AAAAGTATTGACGATGTCAAGCAGGTCCTGGACAAGGATTCAAACTTCATCATCGGAAAGATCACACTGC
CCTTCAAGAAAGAGTGGCAGCGACTGTACCGGGAATGGCAGAACACAACTATCAAAGACGATTATGAGTT
TCTGAAGAGCTTCTTTAATGTGAAGTCCATTACTAAACTGCACAAGAAAGTCCGGAAAGACTTCTCTCTG
CCCATCAGTACAAACGAGGGCAAGTTTCTGGTGAAGAGAAAAACTTGGGATAATAACTTCATCTACCAGA
TTCTGAATGACTCAGATAGCAGGGCAGACGGGACTAAACCCTTCATTCCTGCCTTTGATATCAGCAAGAA
CGAGATTGTGGAAGCCATCATTGACAGTTTCACCTCAAAAAACATCTTTTGGCTGCCAAAGAATATTGAG
CTGCAGAAGGTGGACAACAAGAACATCTTCGCCATTGATACCAGCAAGTGGTTTGAGGTCGAAACACCAT
CCGACCTGCGCGATATCGGCATTGCTACCATTCAGTACAAGATCGACAATAACTCACGCCCCAAGGTGCG
AGTCAAACTGGATTACGTGATCGACGATGACAGCAAGATTAACTATTTCATGAATCACTCACTGCTGAAG
AGCCGGTATCCCGACAAAGTCCTGGAGATCCTGAAGCAGAGCACAATCATTGAGTTCGAAAGTTCAGGGT
TTAACAAAACTATTAAGGAGATGCTGGGAATGAAGCTGGCCGGCATCTACAATGAAACCTCCAATAACAA
AAGGCCGGCGGCCACGAAAAAGGCCGGCCAGGCAAAAAAGAAAAAGGAATTCGGCAGTGGAGAGGGCAGA
GGAAGTCTGCTAACATGCGGTGACGTCGAGGAGAATCCTGGCCCAGTGAGCAAGGGCGAGGAGCTGTTCA
CCGGGGTGGTGCCCATCCTGGTCGAGCTGGACGGCGACGTAAACGGCCACAAGTTCAGCGTGTCCGGCGA
GGGCGAGGGCGATGCCACCTACGGCAAGCTGACCCTGAAGTTCATCTGCACCACCGGCAAGCTGCCCGTG
CCCTGGCCCACCCTCGTGACCACCCTGACCTACGGCGTGCAGTGCTTCAGCCGCTACCCCGACCACATGA
AGCAGCACGACTTCTTCAAGTCCGCCATGCCCGAAGGCTACGTCCAGGAGCGCACCATCTTCTTCAAGGA
CGACGGCAACTACAAGACCCGCGCCGAGGTGAAGTTCGAGGGCGACACCCTGGTGAACCGCATCGAGCTG
AAGGGCATCGACTTCAAGGAGGACGGCAACATCCTGGGGCACAAGCTGGAGTACAACTACAACAGCCACA
ACGTCTATATCATGGCCGACAAGCAGAAGAACGGCATCAAGGTGAACTTCAAGATCCGCCACAACATCGA
GGACGGCAGCGTGCAGCTCGCCGACCACTACCAGCAGAACACCCCCATCGGCGACGGCCCCGTGCTGCTG
CCCGACAACCACTACCTGAGCACCCAGTCCGCCCTGAGCAAAGACCCCAACGAGAAGCGCGATCACATGG
TCCTGCTGGAGTTCGTGACCGCCGCCGGGATCACTCTCGGCATGGACGAGCTGTACAAGGAATTCTAACT
AGAGCTCGCTGATCAGCCTCGACTGTGCCTTCTAGTTGCCAGCCATCTGTTGTTTGCCCCTCCCCCGTGC
CTTCCTTGACCCTGGAAGGTGCCACTCCCACTGTCCTTTCCTAATAAAATGAGGAAATTGCATCGCATTG
TCTGAGTAGGTGTCATTCTATTCTGGGGGGTGGGGTGGGGCAGGACAGCAAGGGGGAGGATTGGGAAGAG
AATAGCAGGCATGCTGGGGAGCGGCCGCAGGAACCCCTAGTGATGGAGTTGGCCACTCCCTCTCTGCGCG
CTCGCTCGCTCACTGAGGCCGGGCGACCAAAGGTCGCCCGACGCCCGGGCTTTGCCCGGGCGGCCTCAGT
GAGCGAGCGAGCGCGCAGCTGCCTGCAGGGGCGCCTGATGCGGTATTTTCTCCTTACGCATCTGTGCGGT
ATTTCACACCGCATACGTCAAAGCAACCATAGTACGCGCCT
[69 nt withheld, positions 7532-7600]
T
[46 nt withheld, positions 7602-7647]
C
[141 nt withheld, positions 7649-7789]
CCTTTGACGTTGGAGTCCACGTTCTTT
[37 nt withheld, positions 7817-7853]
ACTCTATCTCGGGCTATTCTTTTGATTTATAAGGGATTTTGCCGATTTCGGTCTATTGGTTAAAAAATGA
GCTGATTTAACAAAAATTTAACGCGAATTTTAACAAAATATTAACGTTTACAATTTTATGGTGCACTCTC
AGTACAATCTGCTCTGATGCCGCATAGTTAAGCCAGCCCCGACACCCGCCAACACCCGCTGACGCGCCCT
GACGGGCTTGTCTGCTCCCGGCATCCGCTTACAGACAAGCTGTGACCGTCTCCGGGAGCTGCATGTGTCA
GAGGTTTTCACCGTCATCACCGAAACGCGCGAGACGAAAGGGCCTCGTGATACGCCTATTTTTATAGGTT
AATGTCATGATAATAATGGTTTCTTAGACGTCAGGTGGCACTTTTCGGGGAAATGTGCGCGGAACCCCTA
TTTGTTTATTTTTCTAAATACATTCAAATATGTATCCGCTCATGAGACAATAACCCTGATAAATGCTTCA
ATAATATTGAAAAAGGAAGAGTATGAGTATTCAACATTTCCGTGTCGCCCTTATTCCCTTTTTTGCGGCA
TTTTGCCTTCCTGTTTTTGCTCACCCAGAAACGCTGGTGAAAGTAAAAGATGCTGAAGATCAGTTGGGTG
CACGAGTGGGTTACATCGAACTGGATCTCAACAGCGGTAAGATCCTTGAGAGTTTTCGCCCCGAAGAACG
TTTTCCAATGATGAGCACTTTTAAAGTTCTGCTATGTGGCGCGGTATTATCCCGTATTGACGCCGGGCAA
GAGCAACTCGGTCGCCGCATACACTATTCTCAGAATGACTTGGTTGAGTACTCACCAGTCACAGAAAAGC
ATCTTACGGATGGCATGACAGTAAGAGAATTATGCAGTGCTGCCATAACCATGAGTGATAACACTGCGGC
CAACTTACTTCTGACAACGATCGGAGGACCGAAGGAGCTAACCGCTTTTTTGCACAACATGGGGGATCAT
GTAACTCGCCTTGATCGTTGGGAACCGGAGCTGAATGAAGCCATACCAAACGACGAGCGTGACACCACGA
TGCCTGTAGCAATGGCAACAACGTTGCGCAAACTATTAACTGGCGAACTACTTACTCTAGCTTCCCGGCA
ACAATTAATAGACTGGATGGAGGCGGATAAAGTTGCAGGACCACTTCTGCGCTCGGCCCTTCCGGCTGGC
TGGTTTATTGCTGATAAATCTGGAGCCGGTGAGCGTGGAAGCCGCGGTATCATTGCAGCACTGGGGCCAG
ATGGTAAGCCCTCCCGTATCGTAGTTATCTACACGACGGGGAGTCAGGCAACTATGGATGAACGAAATAG
ACAGATCGCTGAGATAGGTGCCTCACTGATTAAGCATTGGTAACTGTCAGACCAAGTTTACTCATATATA
CTTTAGATTGATTTAAAACTTCATTTTTAATTTAAAAGGATCTAGGTGAAGATCCTTTTTGATAATCTCA
TGACCAAAATCCCTTAACGTGAGTTTTCGTTCCACTGAGCGTCAGACCCCGTAGAAAAGATCAAAGGATC
TTCTTGAGATCCTTTTTTTCTGCGCGTAATCTGCTGCTTGCAAACAAAAAAACCACCGCTACCAGCGGTG
GTTTGTTTGCCGGATCAAGAGCTACCAACTCTTTTTCCGAAGGTAACTGGCTTCAGCAGAGCGCAGATAC
CAAATACTGTTCTTCTAGTGTAGCCGTAGTTAGGCCACCACTTCAAGAACTCTGTAGCACCGCCTACATA
CCTCGCTCTGCTAATCCTGTTACCAGTGGCTGCTGCCAGTGGCGATAAGTCGTGTCTTACCGGGTTGGAC
TCAAGACGATAGTTACCGGATAAGGCGCAGCGGTCGGGCTGAACGGGGGGTTCGTGCACACAGCCCAGCT
TGGAGCGAACGACCTACACCGAACTGAGATACCTACAGCGTGAGCTATGAGAAAGCGCCACGCTTCCCGA
AGGGAGAAAGGCGGACAGGTATCCGGTAAGCGGCAGGGTCGGAACAGGAGAGCGCACGAGGGAGCTTCCA
GGGGGAAACGCCTGGTATCTTTATAGTCCTGTCGGGTTTCGCCACCTCTGACTTGAGCGTCGATTTTTGT
GATGCTCGTCAGGGGGGCGGAGCCTATGGAAAAACGCCAGCAACGCGGCCTTTTTACGGTTCCTGGCCTT
TTGCTGGCCTTTTGCTCACATGT
Features (pLannotate 1.2.2; 21 found; start..end, strand, type, name):
      1..241     +  promoter       U6 promoter: RNA polymerase III promoter for human U6 snRNA
    268..340     +  misc_RNA       Fn gRNA scaffold: guide RNA scaffold for the Francisella novicida CRISPR/Cas9 system (Hirano et al., 2016)
    347..390     +  misc_RNA       gRNA scaffold (fragment): guide RNA scaffold for the Streptococcus pyogenes CRISPR/Cas9 system
    437..722     +  enhancer       CMV enhancer: human cytomegalovirus immediate early enhancer; contains an 18-bp deletion relative to the standard CMV enhancer
    825..958     +  promoter       chicken β-actin promoter (fragment): No description available
    959..1186    +  intron         hybrid intron: hybrid between chicken β-actin (CBA) and minute virus of mice (MMV) introns (Gray et al., 2011)
   1213..1229    +  CDS            3xHA (fragment): three tandem HA epitope tags
   1240..1256    +  CDS            3xHA (fragment): three tandem HA epitope tags
   1267..1293    +  CDS            3xHA (fragment): three tandem HA epitope tags
   1345..6228    +  CDS            FnCas9: Cas9 endonuclease from the Francisella novicida Type II CRISPR/Cas system (Hirano et al., 2016)
   6229..6276    +  CDS            nucleoplasmin NLS: bipartite nuclear localization signal from nucleoplasmin
   6346..7059    +  CDS            EGFP: EGFP is a basic (constitutively fluorescent) green fluorescent protein published in 1996, derived from Aequorea victoria. It is reported to be a rapidly-maturing weak dimer with moderate acid sensitivity.
   7093..7204    +  polyA_signal   bGH poly(A) signal: bovine growth hormone polyadenylation signal
   7309..7449    +  repeat_region  AAV2 ITR: inverted terminal repeat of adeno-associated virus serotype 2 inverted
   7454..7505    -  misc_feature   bom (fragment): basis of mobility region from pBR322
   7524..7979    +  rep_origin     f1 ori (sequence partly withheld): f1 bacteriophage origin of replication; arrow indicates direction of (+) strand synthesis
   7980..8029    -  misc_feature   bom (fragment): basis of mobility region from pBR322
   8131..8166    -  CDS            rop (fragment): Rop protein, which maintains plasmids at low copy number; rop
   8261..8365    +  promoter       AmpR promoter: bla
   8366..9226    +  CDS            AmpR: β-lactamase; bla; confers resistance to ampicillin, carbenicillin, and related antibiotics
   9397..9985    +  rep_origin     ori: high-copy-number ColE1/pMB1/pBR322/pUC origin of replication
