[The description below was written by a language model from this plasmid's Addgene catalogue record and pLannotate feature annotations shown in this document.]
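Description:
PX458-3xHA-dFnCas9 is a mammalian expression and CRISPR plasmid built on the PX458 backbone. It combines a catalytically dead Francisella novicida Cas9 with a guide RNA cloning cassette in a single vector of roughly 10 kb. It is propagated in E. coli through a high-copy ColE1/pUC-type origin and selected with ampicillin via the β-lactamase gene. An f1 phage origin and a single AAV2 ITR remnant are also annotated in the backbone. There is no mammalian drug marker, so transfected cells are identified or sorted by EGFP fluorescence.

The protein payload is driven by the Cbh promoter, annotated as a CMV enhancer, a chicken β-actin promoter fragment and a hybrid intron. It encodes an N-terminal 3xHA epitope tag and NLS, FnCas9 carrying the D11A and H969A substitutions, a C-terminal nucleoplasmin NLS, and a T2A-linked EGFP, terminated by the bGH polyadenylation signal. The two substitutions give the "dead" enzyme named in the record, which would still be directed to DNA by its guide RNA but would not cut it. The T2A peptide lets EGFP be produced as a separate protein from the same transcript, so fluorescence reports dFnCas9 expression, while the HA tags permit antibody-based detection or pulldown. Upstream, a human U6 Pol III promoter precedes an FnCas9-specific guide scaffold, with a residual fragment of the S. pyogenes scaffold left from the parent vector, providing the site for inserting a spacer of choice.

The plasmid comes from work on engineered, PAM-flexible FnCas9 variants for genome editing and diagnostics. The record states no specific application beyond mammalian expression of dFnCas9 with an sgRNA cloning backbone.
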