Addgene plasmid #201954: PX458-3xHA-dFnCas9
Purpose: Mammalian expression plasmid of dead FnCas9 with T2A-EGFP and cloning backbone for sgRNA
Depositing lab: Debojyoti Chakraborty. Depositing organization: Institute of Genomics and Integrative Biology (CSIR-IGIB). Publication: PAM-flexible Engineered FnCas9 variants for robust and ultra-precise genome editing and diagnostics. Acharya S, Ansari AH, Kumar Das P, Hirano S, Aich M, Rauthan R, Mahato S, Maddileti S, Sarkar S, Kumar M, Phutela R, Gulati S, Rahman A, Goel A, Afzal C, Paul D, Agrawal T, Pulimamidi VK, Jalali S, Nishimasu H, Mariappan I, Nureki O, Maiti S, Chakraborty D. Nat Commun. 2024 Jun 28;15(1):5471. doi: 10.1038/s41467-024-49233-w. PubMed 38942756.
Backbone
  Vector backbone: PX458
  Backbone size w/o insert (bp): 4230
  Total vector size (bp): 10089
  Vector type: Mammalian Expression, CRISPR
  Selectable markers: EGFP
Growth in bacteria
  Bacterial resistance: Ampicillin, 100 μg/mL
  Growth temperature: 37°C
  Growth strain: DH5alpha
  Copy number: Unknown
Gene/Insert
  Gene/Insert name: 3xHA-NLS-dFnCas9-T2A-EGFP
  Species: Synthetic
  Insert size (bp): 5856
  Mutation: D11A and H969A on FnCas9
  Promoter: Cbh
  Tag / fusion protein: 3xHA (N terminal on insert); NLS (N terminal on insert); NLS (C terminal on insert); T2A-EGFP (C terminal on insert)
  Cloning method: Restriction Enzyme; 5′ cloning site AgeI (not destroyed); 3′ cloning site FseI (not destroyed)
  Sequencing primers: 5′ CTCCGGGCTGTAATTAGCTG
Terms and licenses: Academic/Nonprofit Terms; Industry Terms: Not Available to Industry
How to cite: PX458-3xHA-dFnCas9 was a gift from Debojyoti Chakraborty (Addgene plasmid # 201954 ; http://n2t.net/addgene:201954 ; RRID:Addgene_201954)
